>Addgene plasmid #147166 | pAc5.1B-lambdaN-HA-DmNot1_1147-1386_P | depositor full sequence | sequence record 289613 | Full Sequence
CTTCAAGGAATTAATTCTATATTCTAAAAACACAAATGATACTTCTAAAAAAAATCATGAATGGCATCAA
CTCTGAATCAAATCTTTGCAGATGCACCTACTTCTCATTTCCACTGTCACATCATTTTTCCAGATCTCGC
TGCCTGTTATGTGGCCCACAAACCAAGACACGTTTTATGGCCATTAAAGCTGGCTGATCGTCGCCAAACA
CCAAATACATATCAATATGTACATTCGAGAAAGAAGCGATCAAAGAAGCGTCTTCGGGCGAGTAGGAGAA
TGCGGAGGAGAAGGAGAACGAGCTGATCTAGTATCTCTCCACAATCCAATGCCAACTGACCAACTGGCCA
TATTCGGAGCAATTTGAAGCCAATTTCCATCGCCTGGCGATCGCTCCATTCTTGGCTATATGTTTTTCAC
CGTTCCCGGGGCCATTTTCAAAGACTCGTCGGTAAGATAAGATTGTGTCACTCGCTGTCTCTCTTCATTT
GTCGAAGAATGCTGAGGAATTTCGCGATGACGTCGGCGAGTATTTTGAAGAATGAGAATAATTTGTATTT
ATACGAAAATCAGTTAGTGGAATTTTCTACAAAAACATGTTATCTATAGATAATTTTGTTGCAAAATATG
TTGACTATGACAAAGATTGTATGTATATACCTTTAATGTATTCTCATTTTCTTATGTATTTATAATGGCA
ATGATGATACTGATGATATTTTAAGATGATGCCAGACCACAGGCTGATTTCTGCGTCTTTTGCCGAACGC
AGTGCATGTGCGGTTGTTGTTTTTTGGAATAGTTTCAATTTTCGGACTGTCCGCTTTGATTTCAGTTTCT
TGGCTTATTCAAAAAGCAAAGTAAAGCCAAAAAAGCGAGATGGCAATACCAAATGCGGCAAAACGGTAGT
GGAAGGAAAGGGGTGCGGGGCAGCGGAAGGAAGGGTGGGGCGGGGCGTGGCGGGGTCTGTGGCTGGGCGC
GACGTCACCGACGTTGGAGCCACTCCTTTGACCATGTGTGCGTGTGTGTATTATTCGTGTCTCGCCACTC
GCCGGTTGTTTTTTTCTTTTTATCTCGCTCTCTCTAGCGCCATCTCGTACGCATGCTCAACGCACCGCAT
GTTGCCGTGTCCTTTATGCGTCATTTTGGCTCGAAATAGGCAATTATTTAAACAAAGATTAGTCAACGAA
AACGCTAAAATAAATAAGTCTACAATATGGTTACTTATTGCCATGTGTGTGCAGCCAACGATAGCAACAA
AAGCAACAACACAGTGGCTTTCCCTCTTTCACTTTTTGTTTGCAAGCGCGTGCGAGCAAGACGGCACGAC
CGGCAAACGCAATTACGCTGACAAAGAGCAGACGAAGTTTTGGCCGAAAAACATCAAGGCGCCTGATACG
AATGCATTTGCAATAACAATTGCGATATTTAATATTGTTTATGAAGCTGTTTGACTTCAAAACACACAAA
AAAAAAAATAAAACAAATTATTTGAAAGAGAATTAGGAATCGGACAGCTTATCGTTACGGGCTAACAGCA
CACCGAGACGAAATAGCTTACCTGACGTCACAGCCTCTGGAAGAACTGCCGCCAAGCAGAGAGAGAGAGA
AAAAGAGGGAGAGCAGCTTAGACCGCATGTGCTTGTGTGTGAGGCGTCTCTCTCTTCGTCTCCTGTTTGC
GCAAACGCATAGACTGCACTGAGAAAATCGATTACCTATTTTTTATGAATGAATATTTGCACTATTACTA
TTCAAAACTATTAAGATAGCAATCACATTCAATAGCCAAATACTATACCACCTGAGCGATGCAACGAAAT
GATCAATTTGAGCAAAAATGCTGCATATTTAGGACGGCATCATTATAGAAATGCTTCTTGCTGTGTACTT
TTCTCTCGTCTGGCAGCTGTTTCGCCGTTATTGTTAAAACCGGCTTAAGTTAGGTGTGTTTTCTACGACT
AGTGATGCCCCTACTAGAAGATGTGTGTTGCACAAATGTCCCTGAATAACCAATTTGAAGTGCAGATAGC
AGTAAACGTAAGCTAATATGAATATTATTTAACTGTAATGTTTTAATATCGCTGGACATTACTAATAAAC
CCACTATAAACACATGTACATATGTATGTTTTGGCATACAATGAGTAGTTGGGGAAAAAATGTGTAAAAG
CACCGTGACCATCACAGCATAAAGATAACCAGCTGAAGTATCGAATATGAGTAACCCCCAAATTGAATCA
CATGCCGCAACTGATAGGACCCATGGAAGTACACTCTTCATGGCGATATACAAGACACACACAAGCACGA
ACACCCAGTTGCGGAGGAAATTCTCCGTAAATGAAAACCCAATCGGCGAACAATTCATACCCATATATGG
TAAAAGTTTTGAACGCGACTTGAGAGCGGAGAGCATTGCGGCTGATAAGGTTTTAGCGCTAAGCGGGCTT
TATAAAACGGGCTGCGGGACCAGTTTTCATATCACTACCGTTTGAGTTCTTGTGCTGTGTGGATACTCCT
CCCGACACAAAGCCGCTCCATCAGCCAGCAGTCGTCTAATCCAGAGACCCCGGATCGGGGTACCAACATG
GACGCACAAACACGACGACGTGAGCGTCGCGCTGAGAAACAAGCTCAATGGAAAGCTGCAAACGGTGGAT
CTCCTCCACATATGGCTTACCCATACGATGTTCCAGATTACGCTCCTCCAAGCTTAATTAAGATGGTGAC
TGTGCCACCAGAGCCTGTGCAGGACAAAACTGCCTTTATTTTCAACAACTTGAGCCAGCTGAACATACCG
CAGAAGTGCGATGAGATAAAGGAGATTATGACCAAGGAGTATTGGCCGTGGCTAGCGCAATATCTGGTCC
TCAAACGCGCATCAATGGAGTTCAACTTCCACACACTATATTACAACTTTTTGGATGCCCTTAAAAACGG
CGAGATCAACCGATTCGTAACCAAAGAGACCCTACGCAACATCAAGGTACTCTTGCGCTCCGATAAGGGA
GTTATTAATTTCTCCGATCGAAGTCTGTTGAAGAACCTCGGACACTGGTTGGGCATGATGACCTTAGGTC
GCAATCGCCCCATCCTGCAGTTGGATCTGGATCTTAAATCCCTTTTGGCTGAGGCTTACCACAAGGGCCA
GCAGGAACTGCTTTTTGTGGTTCCTTTCGTAGCCAAGATCCTTGAGTCATCCGCCAAGTCTCGCATCTTC
CGATCGCCCAATCCATGGACAATGGGTATCATGTACGTGCTTGCTGAGCTTCACCAGGAGCCAGACCTTA
AGCTGAACCTGAAGTTTGAAATCGAAGTACTCTGCAAAACACTTAATCTGGAGTTGGCCAAGTTGCGACA
AGTGATCTACCTGAAGGATCCCAATCGAACTCACCGGATTGAAGAGCAGATGTCGCAACCAAAACCGAAA
CAACTTGAGCCAGTGTGATCTAGAGGGCCCGCGGTTCGAAGGTAAGCCTATCCCTAACCCTCTCCTCGGT
CTCGATTCTACGCGTACCGGTCATCATCACCATCACCATTGAGTTTAAACCCGCTGATCAGCCTCGACTG
TGCCTTCTAAGGCCTGAGCTCGCTGATCAGCCTCGATCGAGGATCCAGACATGATAAGATACATTGATGA
GTTTGGACAAACCACAACTAGAATGCAGTGAAAAAAATGCTTTATTTGTGAAATTTGTGATGCTATTGCT
TTATTTGTAACCATTATAAGCTGCAATAAACAAGTTAACAACAACAATTGCATTCATTTTATGTTTCAGG
TTCAGGGGGAGGTGTGGGAGGTTTTTTAAAGCAAGTAAAACCTCTACAAATGTGGTATGGCTGATTATGA
TCAGTCGACCGATGCCCTTGAGAGCCTTCAACCCAGTCAGCTCCTTCCGGTGGGCGCGGGGCATGACTAT
CGTCGCCGCACTTATGACTGTCTTCTTTATCATGCAACTCGTAGGACAGGTGCCGGCAGCGCTCTGGGTC
ATTTTCGGCGAGGACCGCTTTCGCTGGAGCGCGACGATGATCGGCCTGTCGCTTGCGGTATTCGGAATCT
TGCACGCCCTCGCTCAAGCCTTCGTCACTGGTCCCGCCACCAAACGTTTCGGCGAGAAGCAGGCCATTAT
CGCCGGCATGGCGGCCGACGCGCTGGGCTACGTCTTGCTGGCGTTCGCGACGCGAGGCTGGATGGCCTTC
CCCATTATGATTCTTCTCGCTTCCGGCGGCATCGGGATGCCCGCGTTGCAGGCCATGCTGTCCAGGCAGG
TAGATGACGACCATCAGGGACAGCTTCAAGGATCGCTCGCGGCTCTTACCAGCCAGCAAAAGGCCAGGAA
CCGTAAAAAGGCCGCGTTGCTGGCGTTTTTCCATAGGCTCCGCCCCCCTGACGAGCATCACAAAAATCGA
CGCTCAAGTCAGAGGTGGCGAAACCCGACAGGACTATAAAGATACCAGGCGTTTCCCCCTGGAAGCTCCC
TCGTGCGCTCTCCTGTTCCGACCCTGCCGCTTACCGGATACCTGTCCGCCTTTCTCCCTTCGGGAAGCGT
GGCGCTTTCTCAATGCTCACGCTGTAGGTATCTCAGTTCGGTGTAGGTCGTTCGCTCCAAGCTGGGCTGT
GTGCACGAACCCCCCGTTCAGCCCGACCGCTGCGCCTTATCCGGTAACTATCGTCTTGAGTCCAACCCGG
TAAGACACGACTTATCGCCACTGGCAGCAGCCACTGGTAACAGGATTAGCAGAGCGAGGTATGTAGGCGG
TGCTACAGAGTTCTTGAAGTGGTGGCCTAACTACGGCTACACTAGAAGGACAGTATTTGGTATCTGCGCT
CTGCTGAAGCCAGTTACCTTCGGAAAAAGAGTTGGTAGCTCTTGATCCGGCAAACAAACCACCGCTGGTA
GCGGTGGTTTTTTTGTTTGCAAGCAGCAGATTACGCGCAGAAAAAAAGGATCTCAAGAAGATCCTTTGAT
CTTTTCTACGGGGTCTGACGCTCAGTGGAACGAAAACTCACGTTAAGGGATTTTGGTCATGAGATTATCA
AAAAGGATCTTCACCTAGATCCTTTTAAATTAAAAATGAAGTTTTAAATCAATCTAAAGTATATATGAGT
AAACTTGGTCTGACAGTTACCAATGCTTAATCAGTGAGGCACCTATCTCAGCGATCTGTCTATTTCGTTC
ATCCATAGTTGCCTGACTCCCCGTCGTGTAGATAACTACGATACGGGAGGGCTTACCATCTGGCCCCAGT
GCTGCAATGATACCGCGAGACCCACGCTCACCGGCTCCAGATTTATCAGCAATAAACCAGCCAGCCGGAA
GGGCCGAGCGCAGAAGTGGTCCTGCAACTTTATCCGCCTCCATCCAGTCTATTAATTGTTGCCGGGAAGC
TAGAGTAAGTAGTTCGCCAGTTAATAGTTTGCGCAACGTTGTTGCCATTGCTGCAGGCATCGTGGTGTCA
CGCTCGTCGTTTGGTATGGCTTCATTCAGCTCCGGTTCCCAACGATCAAGGCGAGTTACATGATCCCCCA
TGTTGTGCAAAAAAGCGGTTAGCTCCTTCGGTCCTCCGATCGTTGTCAGAAGTAAGTTGGCCGCAGTGTT
ATCACTCATGGTTATGGCAGCACTGCATAATTCTCTTACTGTCATGCCATCCGTAAGATGCTTTTCTGTG
ACTGGTGAGTACTCAACCAAGTCATTCTGAGAATAGTGTATGCGGCGACCGAGTTGCTCTTGCCCGGCGT
CAACACGGGATAATACCGCGCCACATAGCAGAACTTTAAAAGTGCTCATCATTGGAAAACGTTCTTCGGG
GCGAAAACTCTCAAGGATCTTACCGCTGTTGAGATCCAGTTCGATGTAACCCACTCGTGCACCCAACTGA
TCTTCAGCATCTTTTACTTTCACCAGCGTTTCTGGGTGAGCAAAAACAGGAAGGCAAAATGCCGCAAAAA
AGGGAATAAGGGCGACACGGAAATGTTGAATACTCATACTCTTCCTTTTTCAATATTATTGAAGCATTTA
TCAGGGTTATTGTCTCATGAGCGGATACATATTTGAATGTATTTAGAAAAATAAACAAATAGGGGTTCCG
CGCACATTTCCCCGAAAAGTGCCACCTGACGTCTAAGAAACCATTATTATCATGACATTAACCTATAAAA
ATAGGCGTATCACGAGGCCCTTTCGT
Features (pLannotate 1.2.2; 11 found; start..end, strand, type, name):
     56..2568    +  promoter       Ac5 promoter: Drosophila melanogaster actin 5C promoter
   2588..2653    +  CDS            N (fragment): REGN_LAMBD - Experimental evidence at protein level: Swiss-Prot protein existence level 1. Plays a role as a transcriptional antitermination factor that allows the virus to initiate its lytic phase. Activates expression of the delayed viral early genes by modifying host RNA polymerase (RNAP) into a form that is resistant to termination signals. This antitermination function requires the host NusA protein which serves to stabilize the interaction between antitermination protein N and host RNA polymerase. From Escherichia phage lambda (Bacteriophage lambda).
   2678..2704    +  CDS            3xHA (fragment): three tandem HA epitope tags
   2735..3442    +  CDS            Cnot1 (fragment): CNOT1_MOUSE - Also known as Kiaa1007. Experimental evidence at protein level: Swiss-Prot protein existence level 1. Scaffolding component of the CCR4-NOT complex which is one of the major cellular mRNA deadenylases and is linked to various cellular processes including bulk mRNA degradation, miRNA-mediated repression, translational repression during translational initiation and general transcription regulation. Additional complex functions may be a consequence of its influence on mRNA expression. Its scaffolding function implies its interaction with the catalytic complex module and diverse RNA-
   3471..3512    +  CDS            V5 tag: epitope tag from simian virus 5
   3612..3746    -  polyA_signal   SV40 poly(A) signal: SV40 polyadenylation signal
   3769..3853    -  CDS            large T antigen (fragment): large T antigen from SV40 (simian virus 40)
   3854..4324    +  CDS            TcR (fragment): tetracycline efflux protein; tet; confers resistance to tetracycline
   4368..4956    -  rep_origin     ori: high-copy-number ColE1/pMB1/pBR322/pUC origin of replication
   5127..5987    -  CDS            AmpR: β-lactamase; bla; confers resistance to ampicillin, carbenicillin, and related antibiotics
   5988..6092    -  promoter       AmpR promoter: bla
