[The description below was written by a language model from this plasmid's Addgene catalogue record and pLannotate feature annotations shown in this document.]
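Description:
pAc5.1B-lambdaN-HA-DmNot1_1147-1386_P is an insect-cell expression plasmid of about 6.2 kb. The catalogue lists the backbone as unknown, although the name and the annotated parts point to a pAc5.1-type vector. It is propagated in E. coli through a ColE1/pUC-type origin and selected with ampicillin via a β-lactamase gene driven by its own bla promoter. The origin is annotated as a high-copy type, but the repository entry describes the plasmid as low copy. Short fragments annotated as a tetracycline efflux gene and SV40 large T antigen appear to be non-functional backbone remnants. The table shows no marker for selection in insect cells.

The expression cassette is driven by the constitutive Drosophila melanogaster actin 5C promoter. Downstream lies a short fragment of the bacteriophage lambda N protein, followed by an HA epitope; this was detected as a partial match to a 3xHA element, and its length is consistent with a single HA copy. Next comes the insert, residues 1147–1386 of D. melanogaster Not1, which the annotation software matched by homology to mouse Cnot1, the scaffold subunit of the CCR4-NOT deadenylase complex. The insert carries one silent mutation relative to the reference transcript. A V5 tag sequence from the vector follows the insert, though the record does not state whether it is translated in frame, and an SV40 polyadenylation signal is annotated downstream of it.

The lambda N peptide binds boxB RNA hairpins, so fusions of this kind are typically used in tethering assays. In these, the Not1 fragment would be recruited to a boxB-containing reporter mRNA in fly cells to test its effect on mRNA stability or translation, with HA used for detection. The record itself states only insect expression as the purpose.
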