Addgene plasmid #147166: pAc5.1B-lambdaN-HA-DmNot1_1147-1386_P
Purpose: Insect Expression of DmNot1_1147-1386
Depositing lab: Elisa Izaurralde. Depositing organization: Max Planck Institute for Developmental Biology.
Backbone
  Vector backbone: Unknown
  Vector type: Insect Expression
Growth in bacteria
  Bacterial resistance: Ampicillin, 100 μg/mL
  Growth temperature: 37°C
  Growth strain: DH5alpha
  Copy number: Low Copy
Gene/Insert
  Gene/Insert name: DmNot1_1147-1386
  Species: D. melanogaster (fly)
  Mutation: 1 silent mutation compared to the sequence given by NM_001103772.2.
  Entrez Gene: Not1 (a.k.a. Dmel_CG34407, CG1874, CG1884, CG34407, Dmel\CG34407, Dmel_CG1874, Dmel_CG1884, NOT, NOT1, anon-EST:Liang-1.29, anon-WO0118547.221, clone 1.29, not1)
  Cloning method: Unknown
Terms and licenses: Academic/Nonprofit Terms; Industry Terms: Not Available to Industry
Depositor comments: Plasmids from this collection were made available to the research community and donated after the lab closed. Please note that the sequence provided by the depositing laboratory may be theoretical/predicted or based on Sanger sequencing results. There may be discrepancies between sequencing results obtained by Addgene and the depositor sequence. If an Addgene verified sequence is not available, please contact before placing your order to request that our lab fully sequence the plasmid.
How to cite: pAc5.1B-lambdaN-HA-DmNot1_1147-1386_P was a gift from Elisa Izaurralde (Addgene plasmid # 147166 ; http://n2t.net/addgene:147166 ; RRID:Addgene_147166)
